Addgene plasmid #55252: EBFP2-Vinculin-23
Purpose: Localization: Focal Adhesions, Excitation: 383, Emission: 448
Depositing lab: Michael Davidson. Depositing organization: Florida State University, Tallahassee.
Backbone
  Vector backbone: EBFP2
  Backbone size w/o insert (bp): 4750
  Vector type: Mammalian Expression
  Selectable markers: Neomycin (select with G418)
Growth in bacteria
  Bacterial resistance: Kanamycin, 50 μg/mL
  Growth temperature: 37°C
  Growth strain: DH5alpha
  Copy number: High Copy
Gene/Insert
  Gene/Insert name: Vinculin (alt name: NM_003373.3)
  Species: H. sapiens (human)
  Mutation: V234L in Vinculin
  Entrez Gene: VCL (a.k.a. CMD1W, CMH15, HEL114, MV, MVCL, VINC)
  Promoter: CMV
  Tag / fusion protein: EBFP2 (N terminal on backbone)
  Cloning method: Unknown
  Sequencing primers: 5′ CMV-F; 3′ SV40pA-R
Terms and licenses: Academic/Nonprofit Terms; Industry Terms
Depositor comments: . Excitation = 383; Emission = 448
How to cite: EBFP2-Vinculin-23 was a gift from Michael Davidson (Addgene plasmid # 55252 ; http://n2t.net/addgene:55252 ; RRID:Addgene_55252)
