[The description below was written by a language model from this plasmid's Addgene catalogue record.]
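Description:
EBFP2-Vinculin-23 is a mammalian expression plasmid that produces human vinculin (VCL) fused to the blue fluorescent protein EBFP2. It is built on an EBFP2 backbone of about 4.75 kb before insertion. The plasmid is propagated in E. coli as a high-copy plasmid under kanamycin selection. It also carries a neomycin resistance marker, so transfected mammalian cells can be selected with G418, for example to derive stable lines. No feature table accompanies the record, so the specific replication origins and the promoters driving the resistance marker are not stated. The use of an SV40 polyA reverse sequencing primer suggests that an SV40 polyadenylation signal lies downstream of the insert.

Expression of the fusion is driven by the CMV promoter, a strong constitutive promoter in most mammalian cell types. EBFP2 is supplied by the backbone and sits at the N terminus of vinculin, so the reading frame runs from the fluorescent protein into the vinculin coding sequence. The "23" in the name may refer to the linker between the two parts, but the record does not explain it. The vinculin insert corresponds to the human reference transcript and carries a V234L substitution; the record does not comment on any functional consequence of this change. The cloning method is listed as unknown.

Vinculin is a cytoskeletal adaptor protein that concentrates at focal adhesions, and the stated purpose of the construct is as a focal adhesion localization marker. With excitation at 383 nm and emission at 448 nm, it labels these structures in the blue channel for fluorescence microscopy. This leaves the green and red channels free for other fluorescent fusions in multicolour imaging.
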