>Addgene plasmid #55252 | EBFP2-Vinculin-23 | depositor partial sequence | sequence record 85657 | insert sequence
TCGCCACCATGGTGAGCAAGGGCGAGGAGCTGTTCACCGGGGTGGTGCCCATCCTGGTCGAGCTGGACGG
CGACGTAAACGGCCACAAGTTCAGCGTGAGGGGCGAGGGCGAGGGCGATGCCACCAACGGCAAGCTGACC
CTGAAGTTCATCTGCACCACCGGCAAGCTGCCCGTGCCCTGGCCCACCCTCGTGACCACCCTGAGCCACG
GCGTGCAGTGCTTCGCCCGCTACCCCGACCACATGAAGCAGCACGACTTCTTCAAGTCCGCCATGCCCGA
AGGCTACGTCCAGGAGCGCACCATCTTCTTCAAGGACGACGGCACCTACAAGACCCGCGCCGAGGTGAAG
TTCGAGGGCGACACCCTGGTGAACCGCATCGAGCTGAAGGGCGTCGACTTCAAGGAGGACGGCAACATCC
TGGGGCACAAGCTGGAGTACAACTTCAACAGCCACAACATCTATATCATGGCCGTCAAGCAGAAGAACGG
CATCAAGGTGAACTTCAAGATCCGCCACAACGTGGAGGACGGCAGCGTGCAGCTCGCCGACCACTACCAG
CAGAACACCCCCATCGGCGACGGCCCCGTGCTGCTGCCCGACAGCCACTACCTGAGCACCCAGTCCGTGC
TGAGCAAAGACCCCAACGAGAAGCGCGATCACATGGTCCTGCTGGAGTTCCGCACCGCCGCCGGGATCAC
TCTCGGCATGGACGAGCTGTACAAGTCCGGACTCAGATCTCGAGCTCAAGCTTCGAATTCGGGAAACTCG
AGAACAAAGCTTGAAAACGGCCGCATGCCAGTGTTTCATACGCGCACGATCGAGAGCATCCTGGAGCCGG
TGGCACAGCAGATCTCCCACCTGGTGATAATGCACGAGGAGGGCGAGGTGGACGGCAAAGCCATTCCTGA
CCTCACCGCGCCCGTGGCCGCCGTGCAGGCGGCCGTCAGCAACCTCGTCCGGGTTGGAAAAGAGACTGTT
CAAACCACTGAGGATCAGATTTTGAAGAGAGATATGCCACCAGCATTTATTAAGGTTGAGAATGCTTGCA
CCAAGCTTGTCCAGGCAGCTCAGATGCTTCAGTCAGACCCTTACTCAGTGCCTGCTCGAGATTATCTAAT
TGATGGGTCAAGGGGCATCCTCTCTGGAACATCAGACCTGCTCCTTACCTTCGATGAGGCTGAGGTCCGT
AAAATTATTAGAGTTTGCAAAGGAATTTTGGAATATCTTACAGTGGCAGAGGTGGTGGAGACTATGGAAG
ATTTGGTCACTTACACAAAGAATCTTGGGCCAGGAATGACTAAGATGGCCAAGATGATTGACGAGAGACA
GCAGGAGCTCACTCACCAGGAGCACCGAGTGATGTTGGTGAACTCGATGAACACCGTGAAAGAGTTGCTG
CCAGTTCTCATTTCAGCTATGAAGATTTTTGTAACAACTAAAAACTCAAAAAACCAAGGCATAGAGGAAG
CTTTAAAAAATCGCAATTTTACTCTAGAAAAAATGAGTGCTGAAATTAATGAGATAATTCGTGTGTTACA
ACTCACCTCTTGGGATGAAGATGCCTGGGCCAGCAAGGACACTGAAGCCATGAAGAGAGCATTGGCCTCC
ATAGACTCCAAACTGAACCAGGCCAAAGGTTGGCTCCGTGACCCTAGTGCCTCCCCAGGGGATGCTGGTG
AGCAGGCCATCAGACAGATCTTAGATGAAGCTGGAAAAGTTGGTGAACTCTGTGCAGGCAAAGAACGCAG
GGAGATTCTGGGAACTTGCAAAATGCTAGGGCAGATGACTGATCAAGTGGCTGACCTCCGTGCCAGAGGA
CAAGGATCCTCACCGGTGGCCATGCAGAAAGCTCAGCAGGTATCTCAGGGTCTGGATGTGCTCACAGCAA
AAGTGGAAAATGCAGCTCGCAAGCTGGAAGCCATGACCAACTCAAAGCAGAGCATTGCAAAGAAGATCGA
TGCTGCTCAGAACTGGCTTGCAGATCCAAATGGTGGACCGGAAGGAGAAGAGCAGATTCGAGGTGCTTTG
GCTGAAGCTCGGAAAATAGCAGAATTATGTGATGATCCTAAAGAAAGAGATGACATTCTACGTTCCCTTG
GGGAAATATCTGCTCTGACTTCTAAATTAGCAGATCTACGAAGACAGGGGAAAGGAGATTCTCCAGAGGC
TCGAGCCTTGGCCAAACAGGTGGCCACGGCCCTGCAGAACCTGCAGACCAAAACCAACCGGGCTGTGGCC
AACAGCAGACCGGCCAAAGCAGCTGTACACCTTGAGGGCAAGATTGAGCAAGCACAGCGGTGGATTGATA
ATCCCACAGTGGATGACCGTGGAGTCGGTCAGGCTGCCATCCGGGGGCTTGTGGCCGAAGGGCATCGTCT
GGCTAATGTTATGATGGGGCCTTATCGGCAAGATCTTCTCGCCAAGTGTGACCGAGTGGACCAGCTGACA
GCCCAGCTGGCTGACCTGGCTGCCAGAGGGGAAGGGGAGAGTCCTCAGGCACGAGCACTTGCATCTCAGC
TCCAAGACTCCTTAAAGGATCTAAAAGCTCGGATGCAGGAGGCCATGACTCAGGAAGTGTCAGATGTTTT
CAGCGATACCACAACTCCCATCAAGCTGTTGGCAGTGGCAGCCACGGCGCCTCCTGATGCGCCTAACAGG
GAAGAGGTATTTGATGAGAGGGCAGCTAACTTTGAAAACCATTCAGGAAAGCTTGGTGCTACGGCCGAGA
AGGCGGCTGCGGTTGGTACTGCTAATAAATCAACAGTGGAAGGCATTCAGGCCTCAGTGAAGACGGCCCG
AGAACTCACACCCCAGGTGGTCTCGGCTGCTCGTATCTTACTTAGGAACCCTGGAAATCAAGCTGCTTAT
GAACATTTTGAGACCATGAAGAACCAGTGGATCGATAATGTTGAAAAAATGACAGGGCTGGTGGACGAAG
CCATTGATACCAAATCTCTGTTGGATGCTTCAGAAGAAGCAATTAAAAAAGACCTGGACAAGTGCAAGGT
AGCTATGGCCAACATTCAGCCTCAGATGCTGGTTGCTGGGGCAACCAGTATTGCTCGTCGGGCCAACCGG
ATCCTGCTGGTGGCTAAGAGGGAGGTGGAGAATTCCGAGGATCCCAAGTTCCGTGAGGCTGTGAAAGCTG
CCTCTGATGAATTGAGCAAAACCATCTCCCCGATGGTGATGGATGCAAAAGCTGTGGCTGGAAACATTTC
CGACCCTGGACTGCAAAAGAGCTTCCTGGACTCAGGATATCGGATCCTGGGAGCTGTGGCCAAGGTCAGA
GAAGCCTTCCAACCTCAGGAGCCTGACTTCCCGCCGCCTCCACCAGACCTTGAACAACTCCGACTAACAG
ATGAGCTTGCTCCTCCCAAACCACCTCTGCCTGAAGGTGAGGTCCCTCCACCTAGGCCTCCACCACCAGA
GGAAAAGGATGAAGAGTTCCCTGAGCAGAAGGCCGGGGAGGTGATTAACCAGCCAATGATGATGGCTGCC
AGACAGCTCCATGATGAAGCTCGCAAATGGTCCAGCAAGGGCAATGACATCATTGCAGCAGCCAAGCGCA
TGGCTCTGCTGATGGCTGAGATGTCTCGGCTGGTAAGAGGGGGCAGTGGTACCAAGCGGGCACTCATTCA
GTGTGCCAAGGACATCGCCAAGGCCTCAGATGAGGTGACTCGGTTGGCCAAGGAGGTTGCCAAGCAGTGC
ACAGATAAACGGATTAGAACCAACCTCTTACAGGTATGTGAGCGAATCCCAACCATAAGCACCCAGCTCA
AAATCCTGTCCACAGTGAAGGCCACCATGCTGGGCCGGACCAACATCAGTGATGAGGAGTCTGAGCAGGC
CACAGAGATGCTGGTTCACAATGCCCAGAACCTCATGCAGTCTGTGAAGGAGACTGTGCGGGAAGCTGAA
GCTGCTTCAATCAAAATTCGAACAGATGCTGGATTTACACTGCGCTGGGTTAGAAAGACTCCCTGGTACC
AGTAGGCGGCCGCGACTCTAGATCATAATCAGCCAT
