>Addgene plasmid #55252 | EBFP2-Vinculin-23 | addgene partial sequence | sequence record 101930 | sREACh-F 5'-gaccccaacgagaagcgcg-3'
CGCCGCCGGGATCACTCTCGGCATGGACGAGCTGTACAAGTCCGGACTCAGATCTCGAGCTCAAGCTTCG
AATTCGGGAAACTCGAGAACAAAGCTTGAAAACGGCCGCATGCCAGTGTTTCATACGCGCACGATCGAGA
GCATCCTGGAGCCGGTGGCACAGCAGATCTCCCACCTGGTGATAATGCACGAGGAGGGCGAGGTGGACGG
CAAAGCCATTCCTGACCTCACCGCGCCCGTGGCCGCCGTGCAGGCGGCCGTCAGCAACCTCGTCCGGGTT
GGAAAAGAGACTGTTCAAACCACTGAGGATCAGATTTTGAAGAGAGATATGCCACCAGCATTTATTAAGG
TTGAGAATGCTTGCACCAAGCTTGTCCAGGCAGCTCAGATGCTTCAGTCAGACCCTTACTCAGTGCCTGC
TCGAGATTATCTAATTGATGGGTCAAGGGGCATCCTCTCTGGAACATCAGACCTGCTCCTTACCTTCGAT
GAGGCTGAGGTCCGTAAAATTATTAGAGTTTGCAAAGGAATTTTGGAATATCTTACAGTGGCAGAGGTGG
TGGAGACTATGGAAGATTTGGTCACTTACACAAAGAATCTTGGGCCAGGAATGACTAAGATGGCCAAGAT
GATTGACGAGAGACAGCAGGAGCTCACTCACCAGGAGCACCGAGTGATGTTGGTGAACTCGATGAACACC
GTGAAAGAGTTGCTGCCAGTTCTCATTTCAGCTATGAAGATTTTTGTAACAACTAAAAACTCAAAAAACC
AAGGCATAGAGGAAGCTTTAAAAAATCGCAATTTTACTCTAGAAA
